Addgene plasmid #152563: pGBW-m4133927
Purpose: Mammalian expression plasmid for SARS-CoV-2 endoRNAse
Depositing lab: Ginkgo Bioworks & Benjie Chen. Depositing organization: Ginkgo Bioworks.
Backbone
  Vector backbone: pTwist_CMV_Hygro_6
  Backbone size w/o insert (bp): 6525
  Vector type: Mammalian Expression
  Selectable markers: Hygromycin
Growth in bacteria
  Bacterial resistance: Ampicillin, 100 μg/mL
  Growth temperature: 37°C
  Growth strain: DH5alpha
  Copy number: High Copy
Gene/Insert
  Gene/Insert name: SARS-CoV-2 endoRNAse
  Species: Severe acute respiratory syndrome coronavirus 2
  Insert size (bp): 1031
  Mutation: wt
  Entrez Gene: ORF1ab (a.k.a. GU280_gp01)
  Promoter: CMV
  Tag / fusion protein: Cleavable TEV;HA (C terminal on backbone)
  Cloning method: Unknown
Resource information
  A portion of this plasmid was derived from a plasmid made by: GinkgoBioworks
Depositor comments: NCBI reference sequence: YP_009725310.1
How to cite: pGBW-m4133927 was a gift from Ginkgo Bioworks & Benjie Chen (Addgene plasmid # 152563 ; http://n2t.net/addgene:152563 ; RRID:Addgene_152563)
