[The description below was written by a language model from this plasmid's Addgene catalogue record and pLannotate feature annotations shown in this document.]
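Description:
pGBW-m4133927 is a mammalian expression plasmid built on the pTwist_CMV_Hygro_6 backbone to express the SARS-CoV-2 endoRNAse, a wild-type segment of the ORF1ab replicase polyprotein. It is maintained in E. coli as a high-copy plasmid through a ColE1/pUC-type origin and selected with ampicillin via a full-length β-lactamase gene. For selection in mammalian cells it carries a separate cassette in which the human ubiquitin C promoter drives hygromycin B phosphotransferase, ending in a synthetic poly(A) signal.

The roughly 1 kb viral insert sits downstream of the CMV immediate-early enhancer and promoter elements. These lie at the end of the linearised map and read across the sequence origin into the coding region. The automated annotation recognises this coding region as a fragment of the SARS-CoV-2 replicase polyprotein. However, the functional text attached to that hit describes the 2'-O-methyltransferase, which appears to be a generic polyprotein annotation rather than a description of this insert; the catalogue entry identifies the product as the endoRNAse. According to the record, the backbone supplies a C-terminal TEV-cleavable HA tag, useful for immunodetection or pulldown with optional tag removal, although the feature table does not annotate it separately. An SV40 polyadenylation signal is annotated just downstream of the insert, though on the opposite strand.

The backbone also includes β-globin insulator elements, T7 and rrnG terminators and additional synthetic poly(A) signals, parts typically used to shield neighbouring units from read-through transcription. The construct suits transient expression or hygromycin-selected stable expression of the tagged viral protein in mammalian cells. The record states no more specific application.
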