Features (pLannotate 1.2.2; 19 found; start..end, strand, type, name):
      8..1042    +  CDS            rep (fragment): R1AB_SARS2 - Experimental evidence at protein level: Swiss-Prot protein existence level 1. [2'-O-methyltransferase]: Methyltransferase that mediates mRNA cap 2'-O-ribose methylation to the 5'-cap structure of viral mRNAs. N7-methyl guanosine cap is a prerequisite for binding of nsp16. Therefore plays an essential role in viral mRNAs cap methylation which is essential to evade immune system. From Severe acute respiratory syndrome coronavirus 2 (2019-nCoV) (SARS-CoV-2).
   1156..1277    -  polyA_signal   SV40 poly(A) signal: SV40 polyadenylation signal
   1300..1369    -  CDS            large T antigen (fragment): large T antigen from SV40 (simian virus 40)
   1392..1438    +  terminator     T7 terminator: transcription terminator for bacteriophage T7 RNA polymerase
   1468..1604    +  terminator     rrnG terminator: transcription terminator from the E. coli ribosomal RNA rrnG operon (Albrechtsen et al., 1991)
   1649..1720    +  misc_feature   3' β-globin insulator: insulator downstream of the human β-globin locus (Farrell et al., 2002)
   1946..2534    -  rep_origin     ori: high-copy-number ColE1/pMB1/pBR322/pUC origin of replication
   2706..2770    -  CDS            bla(M) (fragment): β-lactamase lacking the signal sequence; bla(M); allows cytosolic expression of β-lactamase
   3034..4243    +  promoter       UbC promoter: human ubiquitin C promoter
   4253..5274    +  CDS            HygR (fragment): hygromycin B phosphotransferase confers resistance to hygromycin
   5302..5350    +  polyA_signal   poly(A) signal: synthetic polyadenylation signal
   5616..6476    +  CDS            AmpR: β-lactamase; bla; confers resistance to ampicillin, carbenicillin, and related antibiotics
   6489..6625    +  terminator     rrnG terminator: transcription terminator from the E. coli ribosomal RNA rrnG operon (Albrechtsen et al., 1991)
   6770..6841    +  misc_feature   5' β-globin insulator: insulator upstream of the human β-globin locus (Farrell et al., 2002)
   6846..6892    -  terminator     T7 terminator: transcription terminator for bacteriophage T7 RNA polymerase
   6910..6958    -  polyA_signal   poly(A) signal: synthetic polyadenylation signal
   7039..7342    +  enhancer       CMV enhancer: human cytomegalovirus immediate early enhancer
   7415..7432    -  promoter       CMV promoter (fragment): human cytomegalovirus (CMV) immediate early promoter
   7495..7546    +  promoter       CMVd2 promoter: truncated human cytomegalovirus (CMV) immediate early promoter that yields moderately reduced expression relative to the full-length promoter
>Addgene plasmid #152563 | pGBW-m4133927 | depositor full sequence | sequence record 295575 | Full Sequence
CACCATGTTAGAAAATGTGGCTTTTAATGTTGTAAATAAGGGACACTTTGATGGACAACAGGGTGAAGTA
CCAGTTTCTATCATTAATAACACTGTTTACACAAAAGTTGATGGTGTTGATGTAGAATTGTTTGAAAATA
AAACAACATTACCTGTTAATGTAGCATTTGAGCTTTGGGCTAAGCGCAACATTAAACCAGTACCAGAGGT
GAAAATACTCAATAATTTGGGTGTGGACATTGCTGCTAATACTGTGATCTGGGACTACAAAAGAGATGCT
CCAGCACATATATCTACTATTGGTGTTTGTTCTATGACTGACATAGCCAAGAAACCAACTGAAACGATTT
GTGCACCACTCACTGTCTTTTTTGATGGTAGAGTTGATGGTCAAGTAGACTTATTTAGAAATGCCCGTAA
TGGTGTTCTTATTACAGAAGGTAGTGTTAAAGGTTTACAACCATCTGTAGGTCCCAAACAAGCTAGTCTT
AATGGAGTCACATTAATTGGAGAAGCCGTAAAAACACAGTTCAATTATTATAAGAAAGTTGATGGTGTTG
TCCAACAATTACCTGAAACTTACTTTACTCAGAGTAGAAATTTACAAGAATTTAAACCCAGGAGTCAAAT
GGAAATTGATTTCTTAGAATTAGCTATGGATGAATTCATTGAACGGTATAAATTAGAAGGCTATGCCTTC
GAACATATCGTTTATGGAGATTTTAGTCATAGTCAGTTAGGTGGTTTACATCTACTGATTGGACTAGCTA
AACGTTTTAAGGAATCACCTTTTGAATTAGAAGATTTTATTCCTATGGACAGTACAGTTAAAAACTATTT
CATAACAGATGCGCAAACAGGTTCATCTAAGTGTGTGTGTTCTGTTATTGATTTATTACTTGATGATTTT
GTTGAAATAATAAAATCCCAAGATTTATCTGTAGTTTCTAAGGTTGTCAAAGTGACTATTGACTATACAG
AAATTTCATTTATGCTTTGGTGTAAAGATGGCCATGTAGAAACATTTTACCCAAAATTAGAAAACCTTTA
CTTTCAGTCGTACCCCTATGACGTACCAGATTATGCGTAAGGATCCGCAGGCCTCTGCTAGCTTGACTGA
CTGAGATACAGCGTACCTTCAGCTCACAGACATGATAAGATACATTGATGAGTTTGGACAAACCACAACT
AGAATGCAGTGAAAAAAATGCTTTATTTGTGAAATTTGTGATGCTATTGCTTTATTTGTAACCATTATAA
GCTGCAATAAACAAGTTAACAACAACAATTGCATTCATTTTATGTTTCAGGTTCAGGGGGAGGTGTGGGA
GGTTTTTTAAAGCAAGTAAAACCTCTACAAATGTGGTATTGGCCCATCTCTATCGGTATCGTAGCATAAC
CCCTTGGGGCCTCTAAACGGGTCTTGAGGGGTTTTTTGTGCCCCTCGGGCCGGATTGCTATCTACCGGCA
TTGGCGCAGAAAAAAATGCCTGATGCGACGCTGCGCGTCTTATACTCCCACATATGCCAGATTCAGCAAC
GGATACGGCTTCCCCAACTTGCCCACTTCCATACGTGTCCTCCTTACCAGAAATTTATCCTTAAGGTCGT
CAGCTATCCTGCAGGCGATCTCTCGATTTCGATCAAGACATTCCTTTAATGGTCTTTTCTGGACACCACT
AGGGGTCAGAAGTAGTTCATCAAACTTTCTTCCCTCCCTAATCTCATTGGTTACCTTGGGCTATCGAAAC
TTAATTAACCAGTCAAGTCAGCTACTTGGCGAGATCGACTTGTCTGGGTTTCGACTACGCTCAGAATTGC
GTCAGTCAAGTTCGATCTGGTCCTTGCTATTGCACCCGTTCTCCGATTACGAGTTTCATTTAAATCATGT
GAGCAAAAGGCCAGCAAAAGGCCAGGAACCGTAAAAAGGCCGCGTTGCTGGCGTTTTTCCATAGGCTCCG
CCCCCCTGACGAGCATCACAAAAATCGACGCTCAAGTCAGAGGTGGCGAAACCCGACAGGACTATAAAGA
TACCAGGCGTTTCCCCCTGGAAGCTCCCTCGTGCGCTCTCCTGTTCCGACCCTGCCGCTTACCGGATACC
TGTCCGCCTTTCTCCCTTCGGGAAGCGTGGCGCTTTCTCATAGCTCACGCTGTAGGTATCTCAGTTCGGT
GTAGGTCGTTCGCTCCAAGCTGGGCTGTGTGCACGAACCCCCCGTTCAGCCCGACCGCTGCGCCTTATCC
GGTAACTATCGTCTTGAGTCCAACCCGGTAAGACACGACTTATCGCCACTGGCAGCAGCCACTGGTAACA
GGATTAGCAGAGCGAGGTATGTAGGCGGTGCTACAGAGTTCTTGAAGTGGTGGCCTAACTACGGCTACAC
TAGAAGAACAGTATTTGGTATCTGCGCTCTGCTGAAGCCAGTTACCTTCGGAAAAAGAGTTGGTAGCTCT
TGATCCGGCAAACAAACCACCGCTGGTAGCGGTGGTTTTTTTGTTTGCAAGCAGCAGATTACGCGCAGAA
AAAAAGGATCTCAAGAAGATCCTTTGATCTTTTCTACGGGGTCTGACGCTCAGTGGAACGAAAACTCACG
TTAAGGGATTTTGGTCATGAGATTATCAAAAAGGATCTTCACCTAGATCCTTTTAAATTAAAAATGAAGT
TTTAAATCAATCTAAAGTATATATGAGTAAACTTGGTCTGACAGTTACCAATGCTTAATCAGTGAGGCAC
CTATCTCAGCGATCTGTCTATTTCGTTCATCCATAGTTGCATTTAAATTTCCGAACTCTCCAAGGCCCTC
GTCGGAAAATCTTCAAACCTTTCGTCCGATCCATCTTGCAGGCTACCTCTCGAACGAACTATCGCAAGTC
TCTTGGCCGGCCTTGCGCCTTGGCTATTGCTTGGCAGCGCCTATCGCCAGGTATTACTCCAATCCCGAAT
ATCCGAGATCGGGATCACCCGAGAGAAGTTCAACCTACATCCTCAATCCCGATCTATCCGAGATCCGAGG
AATATCGAAATCGGGGCGCGCCTGGCCTCCGCGCCGGGTTTTGGCGCCTCCCGCGGGCGCCCCCCTCGTC
ACGGCGAGCGCTGCCACGTCAGACGAAGGGCGCAGGAGCGTCCTGATCCTTCCGCCCGGACGCTCAGGAC
AGCGGCCCGCTGCTCATAAGACTCGGCCTTAGAACCCCAGTATCAGCAGAAGGACATTTTAGGACGGGAC
TTGGGTGACTCTAGGGCACTGGTTTTCTTTCCAGAGAGCGGAACAGGCGAGGAAAAGTAGTCCCTTCTCG
GCGATTCTGCGGAGGGATCTCCGTGGGGCGGTGAACGCCGATGATTATATAAGGACGCGCCGGGTGTGGC
ACAGCTAGTTCCGTCGCAGCCGGGATTTGGGTCGCGGTTCTTGTTTGTGGATCGCTGTGATCGTCACTTG
GTGAGTAGCGGGCTGCTGGGCTGGCCGGGGCTTTCGTGGCCGCCGGGCCGCTCGGTGGGACGGAAGCGTG
TGGAGAGACCGCCAAGGGCTGTAGTCTGGGTCCGCGAGCAAGGTTGCCCTGAACTGGGGGTTGGGGGGAG
CGCAGCAAAATGGCGGCTGTTCCCGAGTCTTGAATGGAAGACGCTTGTGAGGCGGGCTGTGAGGTCGTTG
AAACAAGGTGGGGGGCATGGTGGGCGGCAAGAACCCAAGGTCTTGAGCCCTTCGCTAATGCGGGAAAGCT
CTTATTCGGGTGAGATGGGCTGGGCACCATCTGGGGACCCTGACGTGAAGTTTGTCACTGACTGGAGAAC
TCGGTTTGTCGTCTGTTGCGGGGGCGGCAGTTATGGCGGTGCCGTTGGGCAGTGCACCCGTACCTTTGGG
AGCGCGCGCCCTCGTCGTGTCGTGACGTCACCCGTTCTGTTGGCTTATAATGCAGGGTGGGGCCACCTGC
CGGTAGGTGTGCGGTAGGCTTTTCTCCGTCGCAGGACGCAGGGTTCGGGCCTAGGGTAGGCTCTCCTGAA
TCGACAGGCGCCGGACCTCTGGTGAGGGGAGGGATAAGTGAGGCGTCAGTTTCTTTGGTCGGTTTTATGT
ACCTATCTTCTTAAGTAGCTGAAGCTCCGGTTTTGAACTATGCGCTCGGGGTTGGCGAGTGTGTTTTGTG
AAGTTTTTTAGGCACCTTTTGAAATGTAATCATTTGGGTCAATATGTAATTTTCAGTGTTAGACTTGTAA
ATTGTCCGCTAAATTCTGGCCGTTTTTGGCTTTTTTGTTAGACAACATGGGTAAAAAGCCTGAACTCACC
GCGACGTCTGTCGAGAAGTTTCTGATCGAAAAGTTCGACAGCGTCTCCGACCTGATGCAGCTCTCGGAGG
GCGAAGAATCTCGTGCTTTCAGCTTCGATGTAGGAGGGCGTGGATATGTCCTGCGGGTAAATAGCTGCGC
CGATGGTTTCTACAAAGATCGTTATGTTTATCGGCACTTTGCATCCGCCGCGCTCCCGATTCCGGAAGTG
CTTGACATTGGGGAGTTCAGCGAGAGCCTGACCTATTGCATCTCCCGCCGTGCACAGGGTGTCACGTTGC
AAGACCTGCCTGAAACCGAACTGCCCGCTGTTCTGCAGCCGGTCGCGGAGGCAATGGATGCCATCGCTGC
CGCCGATCTTAGCCAGACGAGCGGGTTCGGCCCATTCGGACCGCAAGGAATCGGTCAATACACTACATGG
CGTGATTTCATATGCGCGATTGCTGATCCCCATGTGTATCACTGGCAAACTGTGATGGACGACACCGTCA
GTGCGTCCGTCGCGCAGGCTCTCGATGAGCTGATGCTTTGGGCCGAGGACTGCCCCGAAGTCCGGCACCT
CGTGCACGCGGATTTCGGCTCCAACAATGTCCTGACGGACAATGGCCGCATAACAGCGGTCATTGACTGG
AGCGAGGCGATGTTCGGGGATTCCCAATACGAGGTCGCCAACATCTTCTTCTGGAGGCCGTGGTTGGCTT
GTATGGAGCAGCAGACGCGCTACTTCGAGCGGAGGCATCCGGAGCTTGCAGGATCGCCCCGGCTCCGGGC
GTATATGCTCCGCATTGGTCTTGACCAACTCTATCAGAGCTTGGTTGACGGCAATTTCGATGATGCAGCT
TGGGCGCAGGGTCGATGCGACGCAATCGTCCGATCCGGAGCCGGGACTGTCGGGCGTACACAAATCGCCC
GCAGAAGCGCCGCCGTCTGGACCGATGGCTGTGTAGAAGTACTCGCCGATAGTGGAAACCGACGCCCCAG
CACTCGTCCGAGGGCAAAGGAATAAGCTAGTATGTAAGCCTAGTCTTAGATAATAAAATCGCTATCCATC
GAAGATGGATGTGTGTTGGTTTTTTGTGTGTGTAACGCTAGGCGCGCCTGGTGTACCGAGAACGATCCTC
TCAGTGCGAGTCTCGACGATCCATATCGTTGCTTGGCAGTCAGCCAGTCGGAATCCAGCTTGGGACCCAG
GAAGTCCAATCGTCAGATATTGTACTCAAGCCTGGTCACGGCAGCGTACCGATCTGTTTAAACCTAGATA
TTGATAGTCTGATCGGTCAACGTATAATCGAGTCCTAGCTTTTGCAAACATCTATCAAGAGACAGGATCA
GCAGGAGGCTTTCGCATGAGTATTCAACATTTCCGTGTCGCCCTTATTCCCTTTTTTGCGGCATTTTGCC
TTCCTGTTTTTGCTCACCCAGAAACGCTGGTGAAAGTAAAAGATGCTGAAGATCAGTTGGGTGCGCGAGT
GGGTTACATCGAACTGGATCTCAACAGCGGTAAGATCCTTGAGAGTTTTCGCCCCGAAGAACGCTTTCCA
ATGATGAGCACTTTTAAAGTTCTGCTATGTGGCGCGGTATTATCCCGTATTGACGCCGGGCAAGAGCAAC
TCGGTCGCCGCATACACTATTCTCAGAATGACTTGGTTGAGTATTCACCAGTCACAGAAAAGCATCTTAC
GGATGGCATGACAGTAAGAGAATTATGCAGTGCTGCCATAACCATGAGTGATAACACTGCGGCCAACTTA
CTTCTGACAACGATTGGAGGACCGAAGGAGCTAACCGCTTTTTTGCACAACATGGGGGATCATGTAACTC
GCCTTGATCGTTGGGAACCGGAGCTGAATGAAGCCATACCAAACGACGAGCGTGACACCACGATGCCTGT
AGCAATGGCAACAACCTTGCGTAAACTATTAACTGGCGAACTACTTACTCTAGCTTCCCGGCAACAGTTG
ATAGACTGGATGGAGGCGGATAAAGTTGCAGGACCACTTCTGCGCTCGGCCCTTCCGGCTGGCTGGTTTA
TTGCTGATAAATCTGGAGCCGGTGAGCGTGGGTCTCGCGGTATCATTGCAGCACTGGGGCCAGATGGTAA
GCCCTCCCGTATCGTAGTTATCTACACGACGGGGAGTCAGGCAACTATGGATGAACGAAATAGACAGATC
GCTGAGATAGGTGCCTCACTGATTAAGCATTGGTAACCGATTCTAGGTGCATTGGCGCAGAAAAAAATGC
CTGATGCGACGCTGCGCGTCTTATACTCCCACATATGCCAGATTCAGCAACGGATACGGCTTCCCCAACT
TGCCCACTTCCATACGTGTCCTCCTTACCAGAAATTTATCCTTAAGATCGTTTAAACTCGACTCTGGCTC
TATCGAATCTCCGTCGTTTCGAGCTTACGCGAACAGCCGTGGCGCTCATTTGCTCGTCGGGCATCGAATC
TCGTCAGCTATCGTCAGCTTACCTTTTTGGCAGCGATCGCGGCTCCCGACATCTTGGACCATTAGCTCCA
CAGGTATCTTCTTCCCTCTAGTGGTCATAACAGCAGCTTCAGCTACCTCTCAATTCAAAAAACCCCTCAA
GACCCGTTTAGAGGCCCCAAGGGGTTATGCTATCAATCGTTGCGTTACACACACAAAAAACCAACACACA
TCCATCTTCGATGGATAGCGATTTTATTATCTAACTGCTGATCGAGTGTAGCCAGATCTAGTAATCAATT
ACGGGGTCATTAGTTCATAGCCCATATATGGAGTTCCGCGTTACATAACTTACGGTAAATGGCCCGCCTG
GCTGACCGCCCAACGACCCCCGCCCATTGACGTCAATAATGACGTATGTTCCCATAGTAACGCCAATAGG
GACTTTCCATTGACGTCAATGGGTGGAGTATTTACGGTAAACTGCCCACTTGGCAGTACATCAAGTGTAT
CATATGCCAAGTACGCCCCCTATTGACGTCAATGACGGTAAATGGCCCGCCTGGCATTATGCCCAGTACA
TGACCTTATGGGACTTTCCTACTTGGCAGTACATCTACGTATTAGTCATCGCTATTACCATGCTGATGCG
GTTTTGGCAGTACATCAATGGGCGTGGATAGCGGTTTGACTCACGGGGATTTCCAAGTCTCCACCCCATT
GACGTCAATGGGAGTTTGTTTTGGCACCAAAATCAACGGGACTTTCCAAAATGTCGTAACAACTCCGCCC
CATTGACGCAAATGGGCGGTAGGCGTGTACGGTGGGAGGTCTATATAAGCAGAGCTGGTTTAGTGAACCG
TCAGATCAGATCTTTGTCGATCCTACCATCCACTCGACACACCCGCCAGCGGCCGC
